>Addgene plasmid #72059 | Unc5d.z-AP-His | depositor full sequence | sequence record 131245 | Full Sequence
GTCGAGGTCTCGACGGTATCGATTGACATTGATTATTGACTAGCTAGTTATTAATAGTAATCAATTACGG
GGTCATTAGTTCATAGCCCATATATGGAGTTCCGCGTTACATAACTTACGGTAAATGGCCCGCCTGGCTG
ACCGCCCAACGACCCCCGCCCATTGACGTCAATAATGACGTATGTTCCCATAGTAACGCCAATAGGGACT
TTCCATTGACGTCAATGGGTGGAGTATTTACGGTAAACTGCCCACTTGGCAGTACATCAAGTGTATCATA
TGCCAAGTCCGCCCCCTATTGACGTCAATGACGGTAAATGGCCCGCCTGGCATTATGCCCAGTACATGAC
CTTACGGGACTTTCCTACTTGGCAGTACATCTACGTATTAGTCATCGCTATTACCATGGTGATGCGGTTT
TGGCAGTACACCAATGGGCGTGGATAGCGGTTTGACTCACGGGGATTTCCAAGTCTCCACCCCATTGACG
TCAATGGGAGTTTGTTTTGGCACCAAAATCAACGGGACTTTCCAAAATGTCGTAATAACCCCGCCCCGTT
GACGCAAATGGGCGGTAGGCGTGTACGGTGGGAGGTCTATATAAGCAGAGCTCGTTTAGTGAACCGTCAG
ATCGCCTGGAGACGCCATCCACGCTGTTTTGACCTCCATAGAAGACACCGGGACCGATCCAGCCTCCGCG
GCCGGGAACGGTGCATTGGAACGCGGATTCCCCGTGCCAAGAGTGACGTAAGTACCGCCTATAGACTCTA
TAGGCACACCCCTTTGGCTCTTATGCATGCTATACTGTTTTTGGCTTGGGGCCTATACACCCCCGCTTCC
ATATGCTATAGGTGATGGTATAGCTTAGCCTATAGGTGTGGGTTATTGACCATTATTGACCACTCCCCTA
TTGGTGACGATACTTTCCATTACTAATCCATAACATGGCTCTTTGCCACAACTATCTCTATTGGCTATAT
GCCAATACTCTGTCCTTCAGAGACTGACACGGACTCTGTATTTTTACAGGATGGGGTCCCATTTATTATT
TACAAATTCACATATACAACAACGCCGTCCCCCGTGCCCGCAGTTTTTATTAAACATAGCGTGGGATCTC
CACGCGAATCTCGGGTACGTGTTCCGGACATGGGCTCTTCTCCGGTAGCGGCGGAGCTTCCACATCCGAG
CCCTGGTCCCATGCCTCCAGCGGCTCATGGTCGCTCGGCAGCTCCTTGCTCCTAACAGTGGAGGCCAGAC
TTAGGCACAGCACAATGCCCACCACCACCAGTGTGCCGCACAAGGCCGTGGCGGTAGGGTATGTGTCTGA
AAATGAGCTCGGAGATTGGGCTCGCACCGCTGACGCAGATGGAAGACTTAAGGCAGCGGCAGAAGAAGAT
GCAGGCAGCTGAGTTGTTGTATTCTGATAAGAGTCAGAGGTAACTCCCGTTGCGGTGCTGTTAACGGTGG
AGGGCAGTGTAGTCTGAGCAGTACTCGTTGCTGCCGCGCGCGCCACCAGACATAATAGCTGACAGACTAA
CAGACTGTTCCTTTCCATGGGTCTTTTCTGCAGAAGCTTGAATTCTCGAGGATCCGCGGCCGCGCCACCA
TGGGGACAGGGGCTGCAGACGGCAGCCGCGGGGCGCGCCGGTGGCTCCCATGGCTAGGACTCTTTTTCTG
GGCGGCGGGGGCTGCGGCTGCCCGAGGAGCCGATGGCAGTGAAATTCTTCCCGACTCTATCCCATCTGCC
CCTGGAACGCTGCCTCATTTCATCGAGGAGCCCGAAGATGCATACATCATCAAGAGCAACCCGATTGCAC
TCAGGTGCAAAGCAAGGCCAGCCATGCAGATCTTCTTCAAATGCAATGGGGAGTGGGTCCATCAGAATGA
ACATGTGTCCGAGGAGAGCCTGGATGAGAGCTCAGGCTTGAAGGTCCGGGAAGTGTTTATCAATGTCACC
AGGCAGCAAGTGGAGGACTTCCATGGGCCAGAGGACTACTGGTGCCAGTGTGTAGCGTGGAGCCACCTGG
GAACGTCCAAGAGTAGGAAGGCATCTGTGCGCATAGCCTATTTACGGAAAAACTTTGAACAAGATCCACA
AGGCAGGGAGGTTCCTATTGAAGGCATGATCGTGCTGCATTGTCGCCCGCCAGAGGGAGTTCCAGCAGCA
GAGGTGGAATGGCTGAAAAATGAGGAGCCCATCGACTCCGAACAGGATGAGAACATTGACACCAGGGCTG
ACCATAACTTGATCATCAGACAGGCCCGGCTGTCAGACTCAGGGAATTACACCTGTATGGCAGCCAACAT
CGTGGCCAAGAGGAGGAGCCTCTCAGCAACTGTGGTGGTCTACGTGGATGGCAGCTGGGAAGTGTGGAGT
GAATGGTCAGTCTGCAGCCCAGAGTGTGAACATCTTCGTATCCGTGAGTGCACAGCTCCACCCCCAAGAA
ATGGGGGCAAGTTCTGTGAAGGTCTCAGCCAGGAATCTGAAAACTGCACAGATGGTCTCTGCATTCTAGA
TAAAAAACCTCTTCATGAAATAAAACCCCAAAGATGGAGTAGGAGAGGCATTGAGAATGCCAGCACTAGT
GGATCTTCCGGAATCATCCCAGTTGAGGAGGAGAACCCGGACTTCTGGAACCGCGAGGCAGCCGAGGCCC
TGGGTGCCGCCAAGAAGCTGCAGCCTGCACAGACAGCCGCCAAGAACCTCATCATCTTCCTGGGCGATGG
GATGGGGGTGTCTACGGTGACAGCTGCCAGGATCCTAAAAGGGCAGAAGAAGGACAAACTGGGGCCTGAG
ATACCCCTGGCCATGGACCGCTTCCCATATGTGGCTCTGTCCAAGACATACAATGTAGACAAACATGTGC
CAGACAGTGGAGCCACAGCCACGGCCTACCTGTGCGGGGTCAAGGGCAACTTCCAGACCATTGGCTTGAG
TGCAGCCGCCCGCTTTAACCAGTGCAACACGACACGCGGCAACGAGGTCATCTCCGTGATGAATCGGGCC
AAGAAAGCAGGGAAGTCAGTGGGAGTGGTAACCACCACACGAGTGCAGCACGCCTCGCCAGCCGGCACCT
ACGCCCACACGGTGAACCGCAACTGGTACTCGGACGCCGACGTGCCTGCCTCGGCCCGCCAGGAGGGGTG
CCAGGACATCGCTACGCAGCTCATCTCCAACATGGACATTGACGTGATCCTAGGTGGAGGCCGAAAGTAC
ATGTTTCGCATGGGAACCCCAGACCCTGAGTACCCAGATGACTACAGCCAAGGTGGGACCAGGCTGGACG
GGAAGAATCTGGTGCAGGAATGGCTGGCGAAGCGCCAGGGTGCCCGGTATGTGTGGAACCGCACTGAGCT
CATGCAGGCTTCCCTGGACCCGTCTGTGACCCATCTCATGGGTCTCTTTGAGCCTGGAGACATGAAATAC
GAGATCCACCGAGACTCCACACTGGACCCCTCCCTGATGGAGATGACAGAGGCTGCCCTGCGCCTGCTGA
GCAGGAACCCCCGCGGCTTCTTCCTCTTCGTGGAGGGTGGTCGCATCGACCATGGTCATCATGAAAGCAG
GGCTTACCGGGCACTGACTGAGACGATCATGTTCGACGACGCCATTGAGAGGGCGGGCCAGCTCACCAGC
GAGGAGGACACGCTGAGCCTCGTCACTGCCGACCACTCCCACGTCTTCTCCTTCGGAGGCTACCCCCTGC
GAGGGAGCTCCATCTTCGGGCTGGCCCCTGGCAAGGCCCGGGACAGGAAGGCCTACACGGTCCTCCTATA
CGGAAACGGTCCAGGCTATGTGCTCAAGGACGGCGCCCGGCCGGATGTTACCGAGAGCGAGAGCGGGAGC
CCCGAGTATCGGCAGCAGTCAGCAGTGCCCCTGGACGAAGAGACCCACGCAGGCGAGGACGTGGCGGTGT
TCGCGCGCGGCCCGCAGGCGCACCTGGTTCACGGCGTGCAGGAGCAGACCTTCATAGCGCACGTCATGGC
CTTCGCCGCCTGCCTGGAGCCCTACACCGCCTGCGACCTGGCGCCCCCCGCCGGCACCACCGACGCCGCG
CACCCGGGTCATCATCACCATCACCATTAATCTAGAGATCTTATTAAAGCAGAACTTGTTTATTGCAGCT
TATAATGGTTACAAATAAAGCAATAGCATCACAAATTTCACAAATAAAGCATTTTTTTCACTGCATTCTA
GTTGTGGTTTGTCCAAACTCATCAATGTATCTTATCATGTCTGGTCGACTCTAGCTAGACTCTTCCGCTT
CCTCGCTCACTGACTCGCTGCGCTCGGTCGTTCGGCTGCGGCGAGCGGTATCAGCTCACTCAAAGGCGGT
AATACGGTTATCCACAGAATCAGGGGATAACGCAGGAAAGAACATGTGAGCAAAAGGCCAGCAAAAGGCC
AGGAACCGTAAAAAGGCCGCGTTGCTGGCGTTTTTCCATAGGCTCCGCCCCCCTGACGAGCATCACAAAA
ATCGACGCTCAAGTCAGAGGTGGCGAAACCCGACAGGACTATAAAGATACCAGGCGTTTCCCCCTGGAAG
CTCCCTCGTGCGCTCTCCTGTTCCGACCCTGCCGCTTACCGGATACCTGTCCGCCTTTCTCCCTTCGGGA
AGCGTGGCGCTTTCTCATAGCTCACGCTGTAGGTATCTCAGTTCGGTGTAGGTCGTTCGCTCCAAGCTGG
GCTGTGTGCACGAACCCCCCGTTCAGCCCGACCGCTGCGCCTTATCCGGTAACTATCGTCTTGAGTCCAA
CCCGGTAAGACACGACTTATCGCCACTGGCAGCAGCCACTGGTAACAGGATTAGCAGAGCGAGGTATGTA
GGCGGTGCTACAGAGTTCTTGAAGTGGTGGCCTAACTACGGCTACACTAGAAGAACAGTATTTGGTATCT
GCGCTCTGCTGAAGCCAGTTACCTTCGGAAAAAGAGTTGGTAGCTCTTGATCCGGCAAACAAACCACCGC
TGGTAGCGGTGGTTTTTTTGTTTGCAAGCAGCAGATTACGCGCAGAAAAAAAGGATCTCAAGAAGATCCT
TTGATCTTTTCTACGGGGTCTGACGCTCAGTGGAACGAAAACTCACGTTAAGGGATTTTGGTCATGAGAT
TATCAAAAAGGATCTTCACCTAGATCCTTTTAAATTAAAAATGAAGTTTTAAATCAATCTAAAGTATATA
TGAGTAAACTTGGTCTGACAGTTACCAATGCTTAATCAGTGAGGCACCTATCTCAGCGATCTGTCTATTT
CGTTCATCCATAGTTGCCTGACTCCCCGTCGTGTAGATAACTACGATACGGGAGGGCTTACCATCTGGCC
CCAGTGCTGCAATGATACCGCGAGACCCACGCTCACCGGCTCCAGATTTATCAGCAATAAACCAGCCAGC
CGGAAGGGCCGAGCGCAGAAGTGGTCCTGCAACTTTATCCGCCTCCATCCAGTCTATTAATTGTTGCCGG
GAAGCTAGAGTAAGTAGTTCGCCAGTTAATAGTTTGCGCAACGTTGTTGCCATTGCTACAGGCATCGTGG
TGTCACGCTCGTCGTTTGGTATGGCTTCATTCAGCTCCGGTTCCCAACGATCAAGGCGAGTTACATGATC
CCCCATGTTGTGCAAAAAAGCGGTTAGCTCCTTCGGTCCTCCGATCGTTGTCAGAAGTAAGTTGGCCGCA
GTGTTATCACTCATGGTTATGGCAGCACTGCATAATTCTCTTACTGTCATGCCATCCGTAAGATGCTTTT
CTGTGACTGGTGAGTACTCAACCAAGTCATTCTGAGAATAGTGTATGCGGCGACCGAGTTGCTCTTGCCC
GGCGTCAATACGGGATAATACCGCGCCACATAGCAGAACTTTAAAAGTGCTCATCATTGGAAAACGTTCT
TCGGGGCGAAAACTCTCAAGGATCTTACCGCTGTTGAGATCCAGTTCGATGTAACCCACTCGTGCACCCA
ACTGATCTTCAGCATCTTTTACTTTCACCAGCGTTTCTGGGTGAGCAAAAACAGGAAGGCAAAATGCCGC
AAAAAAGGGAATAAGGGCGACACGGAAATGTTGAATACTCATACTCTTCCTTTTTCAATATTATTGAAGC
ATTTATCAGGGTTATTGTCTCATGAGCGGATACATATTTGAATGTATTTAGAAAAATAAACAAATAGGGG
TTCCGCGCACATTTCCCCGAAAAGTGCCACCTGACGTCTAAGAAACCATTATTATCATGACATTAACCTA
TAAAAATAGGCGTATCACGAGGCCCTTTCGTCTCGCGCGTTTCGGTGATGACGGTGAAAACCTCTGACAC
ATGCAGCTCCCGGAGGAATGTGTGTCAGTTAGGGTGTGGAAAGTCCCCAGGCTCCCCAGGCAGGCAGAAG
TATGCAAAGCATGCATCTCAATTAGTCAGCAACCAGGTGTGGAAAGTCCCCAGGCTCCCCAGCAGGCAGA
AGTATGCAAAGCATGCATCTCAATTAGTCAGCAACCATAGTCCCGCCCCTAACTCCGCCCATCCCGCCCC
TAACTCCGCCCAGTTCCGCCCATTCTCCGCCCCATGGCTGACTAATTTTTTTTATTTATGCAGAGGCCGA
GGCCGCCTCTGCCTCTGAGCTATTCCAGAAGTAGTGAGGAGGCTTTTTTGGAGGCCTAGGCTTTTGCAAA
AAGCTCCCGGGAGCTTGTATATCCATTTTCGTCCCGGAGACGGTCACAGCTTGTCTGTAAGCGGATGCCG
GGAGCAGACAAGCCCGTCAGGGCGCGTCAGCGGGTGTTGGCGGGTGTCGGGGCTGGCTTAACTATGCGGC
ATCAGAGCAGATTGTACTGAGAGTGCACCATATGCGGTGTGAAATACCGCACAGATGCGTAAGGAGAAAA
TACCGCATCAGGAAATTGTAAGCGTTAATATTTTGTTAAAATTCGCGTTAAATTTTTGTTAAATCAGCTC
ATTTTTTAACCAATAGGCCGAAATCGGCAAAATCCCTTATAAATCAAAAGAATAGACCGAGATAGGGT
[37 nt withheld, positions 6999-7035]
AAAGAACGTGGACTCCAACGTCAAAGG
[49 nt withheld, positions 7063-7111]
T
[91 nt withheld, positions 7113-7203]
G
[124 nt withheld, positions 7205-7328]
CCATTCGCCATTCAGGCTGCGCAACTGTTGGGAAGGGCGATCGGTGCGGGCCTCTTCGCTATTACGCCAG
CTGGCGAAAGGGGGATGTGCTGCAAGGCGATTAAGTTGGGTAACGCCAGGGTTTTCCCAGTCACGACGTT
GTAAAACGACGGCCAGTGAATT
Features (pLannotate 1.2.2; 14 found; start..end, strand, type, name):
     25..408     +  enhancer       CMV enhancer: human cytomegalovirus immediate early enhancer
    410..609     +  promoter       CMV promoter: human cytomegalovirus (CMV) immediate early promoter
    748..1573    +  intron         CMV intron A: human cytomegalovirus intron A (Chapman et al., 1991)
   1610..2584    +  CDS            Unc5d (fragment): UNC5D_MOUSE - Also known as Unc5h4. Experimental evidence at protein level: Swiss-Prot protein existence level 1. Receptor for the netrin NTN4 that promotes neuronal cell survival (PubMed:21216843). Plays a role in cell-cell adhesion and cell guidance. Receptor for netrin involved in cell migration (By similarity). Plays a role in the regulation of neuronal cell migration in the developing brain via its interaction with FLRT2 (PubMed:21673655). Plays a role in axon guidance by mediating axon repulsion of neuronal growth cones in the developing nervous system upon ligand binding (PubMed:2167365
   2603..4054    +  CDS            SEAP: secreted alkaline phosphatase from human placenta The natural enzyme has a C-terminal transmembrane sequence that is replaced by a GPI anchor.
   4113..4234    +  polyA_signal   SV40 poly(A) signal: SV40 polyadenylation signal
   4443..5031    -  rep_origin     ori: high-copy-number ColE1/pMB1/pBR322/pUC origin of replication
   5202..6062    -  CDS            AmpR: β-lactamase; bla; confers resistance to ampicillin, carbenicillin, and related antibiotics
   6063..6167    -  promoter       AmpR promoter: bla
   6262..6297    +  CDS            rop (fragment): Rop protein, which maintains plasmids at low copy number; rop
   6320..6650    +  promoter       SV40 promoter: SV40 enhancer and early promoter
   6773..6872    +  misc_feature   bom (fragment): basis of mobility region from pBR322
   6900..7328    -  rep_origin     f1 ori (sequence partly withheld): f1 bacteriophage origin of replication; arrow indicates direction of (+) strand synthesis
   7332..7489    -  CDS            lacZα (fragment): LacZα fragment of β-galactosidase; lacZ fragment
