[The description below was written by a language model from this plasmid's Addgene catalogue record and pLannotate feature annotations shown in this document.]
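Description:
Unc5d.z-AP-His is a 7,490 bp mammalian expression plasmid built on the pCMVi-SV40ori backbone and designed to produce a secreted, tagged form of a mouse Unc5D ectodomain. It is maintained in E. coli through a high-copy ColE1/pUC-type origin and selected with ampicillin via the β-lactamase gene. The backbone also carries an f1 phage origin and residual fragments of rop, bom and lacZα that are remnants of earlier vectors rather than functional parts. An SV40 enhancer/early promoter region is also annotated. This region contains the SV40 origin that gives the backbone its name, and that origin generally allows episomal amplification in cells expressing large T antigen.

The expression cassette is driven by the human CMV immediate-early enhancer and promoter followed by CMV intron A, an arrangement commonly used to boost transcript processing and expression. Downstream, between retained NotI and SpeI sites, sits a 975 bp fragment encoding the extracellular region of mouse Unc5D isoform z (also called Unc5h4), which the depositor notes lacks exon 6. This is fused in frame at its C terminus to human placental alkaline phosphatase and, according to the catalogue entry, a 6X histidine tag. The His tag is not separately annotated in the feature table. An SV40 polyadenylation signal terminates the transcript.

Unc5D is a netrin receptor implicated in axon guidance and neuronal migration, partly through its interaction with FLRT2. The AP moiety gives the fusion an enzymatic readout for detecting binding, and the His tag allows capture or purification. The associated study used extracellular biochemical screening to examine FLRT–Unc5 interactions in retinal neuron subtype recognition.
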