Addgene plasmid #72059: Unc5d.z-AP-His
Purpose: Expresses the extracellular region of the Unc5D, isoform z protein, C-terminally fused to alkaline phosphatase + 6X histidine tag.
Depositing lab: Woj Wojtowicz. Depositing organization: University of California, Berkeley. Publication: An extracellular biochemical screen reveals that FLRTs and Unc5s mediate neuronal subtype recognition in the retina. Visser JJ, Cheng Y, Perry SC, Chastain AB, Parsa B, Masri SS, Ray TA, Kay JN, Wojtowicz WM. Elife. 2015 Dec 3;4. pii: e08149. doi: 10.7554/eLife.08149. PubMed 26633812.
Backbone
  Vector backbone: pCMVi-SV40ori
  Vector type: Mammalian Expression
Growth in bacteria
  Bacterial resistance: Ampicillin, 100 μg/mL
  Growth temperature: 37°C
  Growth strain: DH5alpha
  Copy number: High Copy
Gene/Insert
  Gene/Insert name: Unc5d.z (alt names: Unc5D, isoform z; Unc5h4; NCBI gene ID 210801)
  Species: M. musculus (mouse)
  Insert size (bp): 975
  Entrez Gene: Unc5d (a.k.a. D930029E11Rik, Unc5h4, mKIAA1777)
  Promoter: CMV
  Tag / fusion protein: AP-His (C terminal on backbone)
  Cloning method: Restriction Enzyme; 5′ cloning site NotI (not destroyed); 3′ cloning site SpeI (not destroyed)
  Sequencing primers: 5′ GTCAGAGGTAACTCCCGTTGC; 3′ GAGGTTCTTGGCGGCTGTC
Terms and licenses: Academic/Nonprofit Terms; Industry Terms: Not Available to Industry
Depositor comments: Unc5d.z is missing exon 6.
How to cite: Unc5d.z-AP-His was a gift from Woj Wojtowicz (Addgene plasmid # 72059 ; http://n2t.net/addgene:72059 ; RRID:Addgene_72059)
