>Addgene plasmid #72059 | Unc5d.z-AP-His | addgene partial sequence | sequence record 137522 | pMRB101-F 5'-aagatgcaggcagctgagtt-3'
ACGGTGGAGGGCAGTGTAGTCTGAGCAGTACTCGTTGCTGCCGCGCGCGCCACCAGACATAATAGCTGAC
AGACTAACAGACTGTTCCTTTCCATGGGTCTTTTCTGCAGAAGCTTGAATTCTCGAGGATCCGCGGCCGC
GCCACCATGGGGACAGGGGCTGCAGACGGCAGCCGCGGGGCGCGCCGGTGGCTCCCATGGCTAGGACTCT
TTTTCTGGGCGGCGGGGGCTGCGGCTGCCCGAGGAGCCGATGGCAGTGAAATTCTTCCCGACTCTATCCC
ATCTGCCCCTGGAACGCTGCCTCATTTCATCGAGGAGCCCGAAGATGCATACATCATCAAGAGCAACCCG
ATTGCACTCAGGTGCAAAGCAAGGCCAGCCATGCAGATCTTCTTCAAATGCAATGGGGAGTGGGTCCATC
AGAATGAACATGTGTCCGAGGAGAGCCTGGATGAGAGCTCAGGCTTGAAGGTCCGGGAAGTGTTTATCAA
TGTCACCAGGCAGCAAGTGGAGGACTTCCATGGGCCAGAGGACTACTGGTGCCAGTGTGTAGCGTGGAGC
CACCTGGGAACGTCCAAGAGTAGGAAGGCATCTGTGCGCATAGCCTATTTACGGAAAAACTTTGAACAAG
ATCCACAAGGCAGGGAGGTTCCTATTGAAGGCATGATCGTGCTGCATTGTCGCCCGCCAGAGGGAGTTCC
AGCAGCAGAGGTGGAATGGCTGAAA
