>Addgene plasmid #72059 | Unc5d.z-AP-His | addgene partial sequence | sequence record 137524 | SV40pA-R 5'-GAAATTTGTGATGCTATTGC-3'
ATAAGATCTCTAGATTAATGGTGATGGTGATGATGACCCGGGTGCGCGGCGTCGGTGGTGCCGGCGGGGG
GCGCCAGGTCGCAGGCGGTGTAGGGCTCCAGGCAGGCGGCGAAGGCCATGACGTGCGCTATGAAGGTCTG
CTCCTGCACGCCGTGAACCAGGTGCGCCTGCGGGCCGCGCGCGAACACCGCCACGTCCTCGCCTGCGTGG
GTCTCTTCGTCCAGGGGCACTGCTGACTGCTGCCGATACTCGGGGCTCCCGCTCTCGCTCTCGGTAACAT
CCGGCCGGGCGCCGTCCTTGAGCACATAGCCTGGACCGTTTCCGTATAGGAGGACCGTGTAGGCCTTCCT
GTCCCGGGCCTTGCCAGGGGCCAGCCCGAAGATGGAGCTCCCTCGCAGGGGGTAGCCTCCGAAGGAGAAG
ACGTGGGAGTGGTCGGCAGTGACGAGGCTCAGCGTGTCCTCCTCGCTGGTGAGCTGGCCCGCCCTCTCAA
TGGCGTCGTCGAACATGATCGTCTCAGTCAGTGCCCGGTAAGCCCTGCTTTCATGATGACCATGGTCGAT
GCGACCACCCTCCACGAAGAGGAAGAAGCCGCGGGGGTTCCTGCTCAGCAGGCGCAGGGCAGCCTCTGTC
ATCTCCATCAGGGAGGGGTCCAGTGTGGAGTCTCGGTGGATCTCGTATTTCATGTCTCCAGGCTCAAAGA
GACCCATGAGATGGGTCACAGACGGGTCCAGGGAAGCCTGCATGAGCTCAGTGCGGTTCCACACATACCG
GGCACCCTGGCGCTTCGCCAGCCATTCCTGCACCAGATTCTTCCCGTCCAGCCTGGTCCCACCTTGGCTG
TAGTCATCTGG
